>Addgene plasmid #43679 | III-TATA | depositor partial sequence | sequence record 58944 | III-TATA sequence 426 bps
CGTCTCGGCTCACCCCAGAGCAGGTCGTGGCCATTGCCTCGAATGGAGGGGGCAAACAGGCGTTGGAAAC
CGTACAACGATTGCTGCCGGTGCTGTGCCAAGCGCACGGACTCACCCCAGAGCAGGTCGTGGCAATCGCC
TCCAACATTGGCGGGAAACAGGCACTCGAGACTGTCCAGCGCCTGCTTCCCGTGCTGTGCCAAGCGCACG
GCCTCACCCCAGAGCAGGTCGTGGCCATTGCCTCGAATGGAGGGGGCAAACAGGCGTTGGAAACCGTACA
ACGATTGCTGCCGGTGCTGTGCCAAGCGCACGGATTAACCCCAGAGCAGGTCGTGGCAATCGCCTCCAAC
ATTGGCGGGAAACAGGCACTCGAGACTGTCCAGCGCCTGCTTCCCGTGCTGTGCCAAGCGCACGGACTCA
GAGACG
