>Addgene plasmid #43679 | III-TATA | addgene partial sequence | sequence record 61771 | M13-F20 5'-TGTAAAACGACGGCCAGT-3'
GGCGATTGGGCCCTCTGATGCATGCTCGAGCGGCCGCCAGTGTGATGGATATCTGCAGAATTCGCCCTTG
ATGCCGTCCTAGCGCGTCTCGGCTCACCCCAGAGCAGGTCGTGGCCATTGCCTCGAATGGAGGGGGCAAA
CAGGCGTTGGAAACCGTACAACGATTGCTGCCGGTGCTGTGCCAAGCGCACGGACTCACCCCAGAGCAGG
TCGTGGCAATCGCCTCCAACATTGGCGGGAAACAGGCACTCGAGACTGTCCAGCGCCTGCTTCCCGTGCT
GTGCCAAGCGCACGGCCTCACCCCAGAGCAGGTCGTGGCCATTGCCTCGAATGGAGGGGGCAAACAGGCG
TTGGAAACCGTACAACGATTGCTGCCGGTGCTGTGCCAAGCGCACGGATTAACCCCAGAGCAGGTCGTGG
CAATCGCCTCCAACATTGGCGGGAAACAGGCACTCGAGACTGTCCAGCGCCTGCTTCCCGTGCTGTGCCA
AGCGCACGGACTCAGAGACGTGGGCACAGGAAAGATACTTAAGGGCGAATTCCAGCACACTGGCGGCCGT
TACTAGTGGATCCGAGCTCGGTACCAAGCTTGATGCATAGCTTGAGTATTCTATAGTGTCACCTAAATAG
CTTGGCGTAATCATGGTCATAGCTGTTTCCTGTGTGAAATTGTTATCCGCTCACAATTCCACACAACATA
CGAGCCGGAAGCATAAAGTGTAAAGCCTGGGGTGCCTAATGAGTGAGCTAACTCACATTAATTGCGTTGC
GCTCACTGCCCGCTTTCCAGTCGGGAAACCTGTCGTGCCAGCTGCATTAATGAATCGGCCAACGCGCGGG
GAGAGGCGGTTTGCGTATTGGGCGCTCTTCCGCTTCCTCGCTCACTGACTCGCTGCGCTCGGTCGTTCGG
CTGCGGCGAGCGGTATCAGCTCACTCAAAGGCGGTAATACGGTTATCCACAGAATCAGGGATACCAGAAA
AATTGACAAGCACAAGCGACTAAGCCTGTG
