[The description below was written by a language model from this plasmid's Addgene catalogue record.]
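Description:
III-TATA is a bacterial cloning plasmid built on the commercial pCRII-TOPO backbone (about 4.0 kb without insert), carrying a 426 bp synthetic insert introduced by TOPO cloning. It is maintained at high copy number in E. coli and is selectable with both ampicillin and kanamycin, reflecting the two resistance markers found on this backbone. The record lists T7 and M13-reverse as sequencing primers, so the insert sits in the standard TOPO cloning site flanked by those primer-binding sites. No feature table is provided, so the positions of the origin, markers and flanking elements cannot be detailed beyond what the backbone name implies.

The catalogue entry gives no functional description of the insert beyond its name and synthetic origin. The plasmid was deposited with a publication describing a TALEN genome-editing system for generating human stem cell-based disease models, and the name fits a library component of a modular TALE repeat assembly scheme. On that reading, "TATA" would denote four consecutive target bases recognised by a preassembled block of repeat units, and "III" the block's position in the ordered array. An insert of 426 bp is roughly the length expected for four TALE repeats. This interpretation is an inference from the name, size and associated work rather than something the record states. There is no indication of a eukaryotic promoter, tag, reporter or expression cassette. The construct is best regarded as a storage and propagation vector for a synthetic DNA module intended to be excised or amplified and assembled into a full-length TALEN in a separate expression vector.
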