Addgene plasmid #43679: III-TATA
Depositing lab: Chad Cowan & Kiran Musunuru. Depositing organization: Harvard University. Publication: A TALEN Genome-Editing System for Generating Human Stem Cell-Based Disease Models. Ding Q, Lee YK, Schaefer EA, Peters DT, Veres A, Kim K, Kuperwasser N, Motola DL, Meissner TB, Hendriks WT, Trevisan M, Gupta RM, Moisan A, Banks E, Friesen M, Schinzel RT, Xia F, Tang A, Xia Y, Figueroa E, Wann A, Ahfeldt T, Daheron L, Zhang F, Rubin LL, Peng LF, Chung RT, Musunuru K, Cowan CA. Cell Stem Cell. 2012 Dec 12. pii: S1934-5909(12)00645-5. doi: 10.1016/j.stem.2012.11.011. PubMed 23246482.
Backbone
  Vector backbone: pCRII-TOPO
  Backbone manufacturer: Invitrogen
  Backbone size w/o insert (bp): 3973
  Vector type: Bacterial Cloning
Growth in bacteria
  Bacterial resistance: Ampicillin and Kanamycin, 100 & 50 μg/mL
  Growth temperature: 37°C
  Growth strain: Top10
  Copy number: High Copy
Gene/Insert
  Gene/Insert name: III-TATA
  Species: Synthetic
  Insert size (bp): 426
  Cloning method: TOPO Cloning
  Sequencing primers: 5′ T7; 3′ M13-rev
Terms and licenses: Academic/Nonprofit Terms; Industry Terms: Not Available to Industry
How to cite: III-TATA was a gift from Chad Cowan & Kiran Musunuru (Addgene plasmid # 43679 ; http://n2t.net/addgene:43679 ; RRID:Addgene_43679)
